>Addgene plasmid #236901 | HiBiT-IFIH1 Fusion Vector | depositor full sequence | sequence record 470563 | HiBiT-IFIH1 Fusion Vector sequence 7379 bps
TCAATATTGGCCATTAGCCATATTATTCATTGGTTATATAGCATAAATCAATATTGGCTATTGGCCATTG
CATACGTTGTATCTATATCATAATATGTACATTTATATTGGCTCATGTCCAATATGACCGCCATGTTGGC
ATTGATTATTGACTAGTTATTAATAGTAATCAATTACGGGGTCATTAGTTCATAGCCCATATATGGAGTT
CCGCGTTACATAACTTACGGTAAATGGCCCGCCTGGCTGACCGCCCAACGACCCCCGCCCATTGACGTCA
ATAATGACGTATGTTCCCATAGTAACGCCAATAGGGACTTTCCATTGACGTCAATGGGTGGAGTATTTAC
GGTAAACTGCCCACTTGGCAGTACATCAAGTGTATCATATGCCAAGTCCGCCCCCTATTGACGTCAATGA
CGGTAAATGGCCCGCCTGGCATTATGCCCAGTACATGACCTTACGGGACTTTCCTACTTGGCAGTACATC
TACGTATTAGTCATCGCTATTACCATGGTGATGCGGTTTTGGCAGTACACCAATGGGCGTGGATAGCGGT
TTGACTCACGGGGATTTCCAAGTCTCCACCCCATTGACGTCAATGGGAGTTTGTTTTGGCACCAAAATCA
ACGGGACTTTCCAAAATGTCGTAATAACCCCGCCCCGTTGACGCAAATGGGCGGTAGGCGTGTACGGTGG
GAGGTCTATATAAGCAGAGCTGGTTTAGTGAACCGTCAGATCACTAGAAGCTTTATTGCGGTAGTTTATC
ACAGTTAAATTGCTAACGCAGTCAGTGCTTCTGACACAACAGTCTCGAACTTAAGCTGCAGAAGTTGGTC
GTGAGGCACTGGGCAGGTAAGTATCAAGGTTACAAGACAGGTTTAAGGAGACCAATAGAAACTGGGCTTG
TCGAGACAGAGAAGACTCTTGCGTTTCTGATAGGCACCTATTGGTCTTACTGACATCCACTTTGCCTTTC
TCTCCACAGGTGTCCACTCCCAGTTCAATTACAGCTCTTAAGGCTAGAGTATTAATACGACTCACTATAG
GGCTAGCGCTCACCATGGTGAGCGGCTGGCGGCTGTTCAAGAAGATTAGCGGGAGCTCCGGTGGCTCGAG
CGGTGCGATCGCCATGTCGAATGGGTATTCCACAGACGAGAATTTCCGCTATCTCATCTCGTGCTTCAGG
GCCAGGGTGAAAATGTACATCCAGGTGGAGCCTGTGCTGGACTACCTGACCTTTCTGCCTGCAGAGGTGA
AGGAGCAGATTCAGAGGACAGTCGCCACCTCCGGGAACATGCAGGCAGTTGAACTGCTGCTGAGCACCTT
GGAGAAGGGAGTCTGGCACCTTGGTTGGACTCGGGAATTCGTGGAGGCCCTCCGGAGAACCGGCAGCCCT
CTGGCCGCCCGCTACATGAACCCTGAGCTCACGGACTTGCCCTCTCCATCGTTTGAGAACGCTCATGATG
AATATCTCCAACTGCTGAACCTCCTTCAGCCCACTCTGGTGGACAAGCTTCTAGTTAGAGACGTCTTGGA
TAAGTGCATGGAGGAGGAACTGTTGACAATTGAAGACAGAAACCGGATTGCTGCTGCAGAAAACAATGGA
AATGAATCAGGTGTAAGAGAGCTACTAAAAAGGATTGTGCAGAAAGAAAACTGGTTCTCTGCATTTCTGA
ATGTTCTTCGTCAAACAGGAAACAATGAACTTGTCCAAGAGTTAACAGGCTCTGATTGCTCAGAAAGCAA
TGCAGAGATTGAGAATTTATCACAAGTTGATGGTCCTCAAGTGGAAGAGCAACTTCTTTCAACCACAGTT
CAGCCAAATCTGGAGAAGGAGGTCTGGGGCATGGAGAATAACTCATCAGAATCATCTTTTGCAGATTCTT
CTGTAGTTTCAGAATCAGACACAAGTTTGGCAGAAGGAAGTGTCAGCTGCTTAGATGAAAGTCTTGGACA
TAACAGCAACATGGGCAGTGATTCAGGCACCATGGGAAGTGATTCAGATGAAGAGAATGTGGCAGCAAGA
GCATCCCCGGAGCCAGAACTCCAGCTCAGGCCTTACCAAATGGAAGTTGCCCAGCCAGCCTTGGAAGGGA
AGAATATCATCATCTGCCTCCCTACAGGGAGTGGAAAAACCAGAGTGGCTGTTTACATTGCCAAGGATCA
CTTAGACAAGAAGAAAAAAGCATCTGAGCCTGGAAAAGTTATAGTTCTTGTCAATAAGGTACTGCTAGTT
GAACAGCTCTTCCGCAAGGAGTTCCAACCATTTTTGAAGAAATGGTATCGTGTTATTGGATTAAGTGGTG
ATACCCAACTGAAAATATCATTTCCAGAAGTTGTCAAGTCCTGTGATATTATTATCAGTACAGCTCAAAT
CCTTGAAAACTCCCTCTTAAACTTGGAAAATGGAGAAGATGCTGGTGTTCAATTGTCAGACTTTTCCCTC
ATTATCATTGATGAATGTCATCACACCAACAAAGAAGCAGTGTATAATAACATCATGAGGCATTATTTGA
TGCAGAAGTTGAAAAACAATAGACTCAAGAAAGAAAACAAACCAGTGATTCCCCTTCCTCAGATACTGGG
ACTAACAGCTTCACCTGGTGTTGGAGGGGCCACGAAGCAAGCCAAAGCTGAAGAACACATTTTAAAACTA
TGTGCCAATCTTGATGCATTTACTATTAAAACTGTTAAAGAAAACCTTGATCAACTGAAAAACCAAATAC
AGGAGCCATGCAAGAAGTTTGCCATTGCAGATGCAACCAGAGAAGATCCATTTAAAGAGAAACTTCTAGA
AATAATGACAAGGATTCAAACTTATTGTCAAATGAGTCCAATGTCAGATTTTGGAACTCAACCCTATGAA
CAATGGGCCATTCAAATGGAAAAAAAAGCTGCAAAAGAAGGAAATCGCAAAGAACGTGTTTGTGCAGAAC
ATTTGAGGAAGTACAATGAGGCCCTACAAATTAATGACACAATTCGAATGATAGATGCGTATACTCATCT
TGAAACTTTCTATAATGAAGAGAAAGATAAGAAGTTTGCAGTCATAGAAGATGATAGTGATGAGGGTGGT
GATGATGAGTATTGTGATGGTGATGAAGATGAGGATGATTTAAAGAAACCTTTGAAACTGGATGAAACAG
ATAGATTTCTCATGACTTTATTTTTTGAAAACAATAAAATGTTGAAAAGGCTGGCTGAAAACCCAGAATA
TGAAAATGAAAAGCTGACCAAATTAAGAAATACCATAATGGAGCAATATACTAGGACTGAGGAATCAGCA
CGAGGAATAATCTTTACAAAAACACGACAGAGTGCATATGCGCTTTCCCAGTGGATTACTGAAAATGAAA
AATTTGCTGAAGTAGGAGTCAAAGCCCACCATCTGATTGGAGCTGGACACAGCAGTGAGTTCAAACCCAT
GACACAGAATGAACAAAAAGAAGTCATTAGTAAATTTCGCACTGGAAAAATAAATCTGCTTATCGCTACC
ACAGTGGCAGAAGAAGGTCTGGATATTAAAGAATGTAACATTGTTATCCGTTATGGTCTCGTCACCAATG
AAATAGCCATGGTCCAGGCCCGTGGTCGAGCCAGAGCTGATGAGAGCACCTACGTCCTGGTTGCTCACAG
TGGTTCAGGAGTTATCGAACATGAGACAGTTAATGATTTCCGAGAGAAGATGATGTATAAAGCTATACAT
TGTGTTCAAAATATGAAACCAGAGGAGTATGCTCATAAGATTTTGGAATTACAGATGCAAAGTATAATGG
AAAAGAAAATGAAAACCAAGAGAAATATT
[375 nt withheld, positions 3810-4184]
TGCTGTTTATTTAGTGATGAGGATGTTTAAACGAATTCGGGCTCGGTACCCGGGGATCCTCTAGAGTCGA
CCTGCAGGCATGCAAGCTGATCCGGCTGCTAACAAAGCCCGAAAGGAAGCTGAGTTGGCTGCTGCCACCG
CTGAGCAATAACTAGCATAACCCCTTGGGGCGGCCGCTTCGAGCAGACATGATAAGATACATTGATGAGT
TTGGACAAACCACAACTAGAATGCAGTGAAAAAAATGCTTTATTTGTGAAATTTGTGATGCTATTGCTTT
ATTTGTAACCATTATAAGCTGCAATAAACAAGTTAACAACAACAATTGCATTCATTTTATGTTTCAGGTT
CAGGGGGAGATGTGGGAGGTTTTTTTAAGCAAGTAAAACCTCTACAAATGTGGTAAAATCGAATTTTAAC
AAAATATTAACGCTTACAATTTCCTGATGCGGTATTTTCTCCTTACGCATCTGTGCGGTATTTCACACCG
CATACGCGGATCTGCGCAGCACCATGGCCTGAAATAACCTCTGAAAGAGGAACTTGGTTAGGTACCTTCT
GAGGCGGAAAGAACCAGCTGTGGAATGTGTGTCAGTTAGGGTGTGGAAAGTCCCCAGGCTCCCCAGCAGG
CAGAAGTATGCAAAGCATGCATCTCAATTAGTCAGCAACCAGGTGTGGAAAGTCCCCAGGCTCCCCAGCA
GGCAGAAGTATGCAAAGCATGCATCTCAATTAGTCAGCAACCATAGTCCCGCCCCTAACTCCGCCCATCC
CGCCCCTAACTCCGCCCAGTTCCGCCCATTCTCCGCCCCATGGCTGACTAATTTTTTTTATTTATGCAGA
GGCCGAGGCCGCCTCGGCCTCTGAGCTATTCCAGAAGTAGTGAGGAGGCTTTTTTGGAGGCCTAGGCTTT
TGCAAAAAGCTTAATTAACTGTTGACAATTAATCATCGGCATAGTATATCGGCATAGTATAATACGACAA
GGTGAGGAACTAAACCCAGGAGGCAGATCATGATTGAACAAGATGGATTGCACGCAGGTTCTCCGGCCGC
TTGGGTGGAGAGGCTATTCGGCTATGACTGGGCACAACAGACAATCGGCTGCTCTGATGCCGCCGTGTTC
CGGCTGTCAGCGCAGGGGCGCCCGGTTCTTTTTGTCAAGACCGACCTGTCCGGTGCCCTGAATGAACTGC
AGGACGAGGCAGCGCGGCTATCGTGGCTGGCCACGACGGGCGTTCCTTGCGCAGCTGTGCTCGACGTTGT
CACTGAAGCGGGAAGGGACTGGCTGCTATTGGGCGAAGTGCCGGGGCAGGATCTCCTGTCATCTCACCTT
GCTCCTGCCGAGAAAGTATCCATCATGGCTGATGCAATGCGGCGGCTGCATACGCTTGATCCGGCTACCT
GCCCATTCGACCACCAAGCGAAACATCGCATCGAGCGAGCACGTACTCGGATGGAAGCCGGTCTTGTCGA
TCAGGATGATCTGGACGAAGAGCATCAGGGGCTCGCGCCAGCCGAACTGTTCGCCAGGCTCAAGGCGCGC
ATGCCCGACGGCGAGGATCTCGTCGTGACCCATGGCGATGCCTGCTTGCCGAATATCATGGTGGAAAATG
GCCGCTTTTCTGGATTCATCGACTGTGGCCGGCTGGGTGTGGCGGACCGCTATCAGGACATAGCGTTGGC
TACCCGTGATATTGCTGAAGAGCTTGGCGGCGAATGGGCTGACCGCTTCCTCGTGCTTTACGGTATCGCC
GCTCCCGATTCGCAGCGCATCGCCTTCTATCGCCTTCTTGACGAGTTCTTCTGAGCGGGACTCTGGGGTT
CGAAATGACCGACCAAGCGACGCCCAACCTGCCATCACGATGGCCGCAATAAAATATCTTTATTTTCATT
ACATCTGTGTGTTGGTTTTTTGTGTGAATCGATAGCGATAAGGATCCTCTTTGCGCTTGCGTTTTCCCTT
GTCCAGATAGCCCAGTAGCTGACATTCATCCGGGGTCAGCACCGTTTCTGCGGACTGGCTTTCTACCCGG
TATCAGCTCACTCAAAGGCGGTAATACGGTTATCCACAGAATCAGGGGATAACGCAGGAAAGAACATGTG
AGCAAAAGGCCAGCAAAAGGCCAGGAACCGTAAAAAGGCCGCGTTGCTGGCGTTTTTCCATAGGCTCCGC
CCCCCTGACGAGCATCACAAAAATCGACGCTCAAGTCAGAGGTGGCGAAACCCGACAGGACTATAAAGAT
ACCAGGCGTTTCCCCCTGGAAGCTCCCTCGTGCGCTCTCCTGTTCCGACCCTGCCGCTTACCGGATACCT
GTCCGCCTTTCTCCCTTCGGGAAGCGTGGCGCTTTCTCATAGCTCACGCTGTAGGTATCTCAGTTCGGTG
TAGGTCGTTCGCTCCAAGCTGGGCTGTGTGCACGAACCCCCCGTTCAGCCCGACCGCTGCGCCTTATCCG
GTAACTATCGTCTTGAGTCCAACCCGGTAAGACACGACTTATCGCCACTGGCAGCAGCCACTGGTAACAG
GATTAGCAGAGCGAGGTATGTAGGCGGTGCTACAGAGTTCTTGAAGTGGTGGCCTAACTACGGCTACACT
AGAAGGACAGTATTTGGTATCTGCGCTCTGCTGAAGCCAGTTACCTTCGGAAAAAGAGTTGGTAGCTCTT
GATCCGGCAAACAAACCACCGCTGGTAGCGGTGGTTTTTTTGTTTGCAAGCAGCAGATTACGCGCAGAAA
AAAAGGATTTCAAGAAGATCCTTTGATCTTTTCTACGGGGTCTGACGCTCAGTGGAACGAAAACTCACGT
TAAGGGATTTTGGTCATGAGATTATCAAAAAGGATCTTCACCTAGATCCTTTTATAGTCCGGAAATACAG
GAACGCACGCTGGATGGCCCTTCGCTGGGATGGTGAAACCATGAAAAATGGCAGCTTCAGTGGATTAAGT
GGGGGTAATGTGGCCTGTACCCTCTGGTTGCATAGGTATTCATACGGTTAAAATTTATCAGGCGCGATTG
CGGCAGTTTTTCGGGTGGTTTGTTGCCATTTTTACCTGTCTGCTGCCGTGATCGCGCTGAACGCGTTTTA
GCGGTGCGTACAATTAAGGGATTATGGTAAATCCACTTACTGTCTGCCCTCGTAGCCATCGAGATAAACC
GCAGTACTCCGGCCACGATGCGTCCGGCGTAGAGGATCGAGATCT
Features (pLannotate 1.2.2; 19 found; start..end, strand, type, name):
    140..517     +  enhancer       CMV enhancer: human cytomegalovirus immediate early enhancer
    519..718     +  promoter       CMV promoter: human cytomegalovirus (CMV) immediate early promoter
    857..989     +  intron         chimeric intron: chimera between introns from human β-globin and immunoglobulin heavy chain genes
   1033..1051    +  promoter       T7 promoter: promoter for bacteriophage T7 RNA polymerase
   1134..4208    +  CDS            IFIH1 (sequence partly withheld): IFIH1_HUMAN - Also known as MDA5, RH116. Experimental evidence at protein level: Swiss-Prot protein existence level 1. Innate immune receptor which acts as a cytoplasmic sensor of viral nucleic acids and plays a major role in sensing viral infection and in the activation of a cascade of antiviral responses including the induction of type I interferons and proinflammatory cytokines. Its ligands include mRNA lacking 2'-O-methylation at their 5' cap and long- dsRNA (>1 kb in length). Upon ligand binding it associates with mitochondria antiviral signaling protein (MAVS/IPS1) which activates the IK
   4217..4272    +  misc_feature   MCS: pUC18/19 multiple cloning site
   4279..4328    +  CDS            SET1 (fragment): solubility-enhancement tag derived from T7 phage gene 10B
   4336..4355    +  terminator     T7 terminator (fragment): transcription terminator for bacteriophage T7 RNA polymerase
   4377..4498    -  polyA_signal   SV40 poly(A) signal: SV40 polyadenylation signal
   4521..4589    -  CDS            large T antigen (fragment): large T antigen from SV40 (simian virus 40)
   4594..4626    +  rep_origin     M13 ori (fragment): M13 bacteriophage origin of replication; arrow indicates direction of (+) strand synthesis
   4627..4678    -  misc_feature   bom (fragment): basis of mobility region from pBR322
   4743..5100    +  promoter       SV40 promoter: SV40 enhancer and early promoter
   5115..5162    +  promoter       EM7 promoter: synthetic bacterial promoter&nbsp
   5194..5985    +  CDS            neo: KKA2_KLEPN - Also known as kan, nptII. Experimental evidence at protein level: Swiss-Prot protein existence level 1. Resistance to kanamycin, neomycin, paromomycin, ribostamycin, butirosin and gentamicin B. From Klebsiella pneumoniae.
   6052..6100    +  polyA_signal   poly(A) signal: synthetic polyadenylation signal
   6121..6210    -  CDS            tnpA (fragment): TN5P_ECOLX - Also known as tnp. Experimental evidence at protein level: Swiss-Prot protein existence level 1. Mediates transposition of transposon Tn5 by a 'cut and paste' mechanism. First, the monomeric transposase binds the 19 bp inverted DNA repeats flanking the transposon. Then, dimerization of the DNA- bound transposase creates a synaptic DNA complex. After nicking of the first DNA strand, excision of the transposon proceeds through a series of intermediates. The transposase then mediates the insertion of the transposon at a new site by strand transfer. The activity of the wild- type tran
   6339..6927    -  rep_origin     ori: high-copy-number ColE1/pMB1/pBR322/pUC origin of replication
   7043..7326    +  misc_feature   cer region: ColE1-derived recombination site that helps to maintain plasmids as monomers
