>Addgene plasmid #236901 | HiBiT-IFIH1 Fusion Vector | addgene full sequence | sequence record 474959 | Addgene NGS Result
TCAATATTGGCCATTAGCCATATTATTCATTGGTTATATAGCATAAATCAATATTGGCTATTGGCCATTG
CATACGTTGTATCTATATCATAATATGTACATTTATATTGGCTCATGTCCAATATGACCGCCATGTTGGC
ATTGATTATTGACTAGTTATTAATAGTAATCAATTACGGGGTCATTAGTTCATAGCCCATATATGGAGTT
CCGCGTTACATAACTTACGGTAAATGGCCCGCCTGGCTGACCGCCCAACGACCCCCGCCCATTGACGTCA
ATAATGACGTATGTTCCCATAGTAACGCCAATAGGGACTTTCCATTGACGTCAATGGGTGGAGTATTTAC
GGTAAACTGCCCACTTGGCAGTACATCAAGTGTATCATATGCCAAGTCCGCCCCCTATTGACGTCAATGA
CGGTAAATGGCCCGCCTGGCATTATGCCCAGTACATGACCTTACGGGACTTTCCTACTTGGCAGTACATC
TACGTATTAGTCATCGCTATTACCATGGTGATGCGGTTTTGGCAGTACACCAATGGGCGTGGATAGCGGT
TTGACTCACGGGGATTTCCAAGTCTCCACCCCATTGACGTCAATGGGAGTTTGTTTTGGCACCAAAATCA
ACGGGACTTTCCAAAATGTCGTAATAACCCCGCCCCGTTGACGCAAATGGGCGGTAGGCGTGTACGGTGG
GAGGTCTATATAAGCAGAGCTGGTTTAGTGAACCGTCAGATCACTAGAAGCTTTATTGCGGTAGTTTATC
ACAGTTAAATTGCTAACGCAGTCAGTGCTTCTGACACAACAGTCTCGAACTTAAGCTGCAGAAGTTGGTC
GTGAGGCACTGGGCAGGTAAGTATCAAGGTTACAAGACAGGTTTAAGGAGACCAATAGAAACTGGGCTTG
TCGAGACAGAGAAGACTCTTGCGTTTCTGATAGGCACCTATTGGTCTTACTGACATCCACTTTGCCTTTC
TCTCCACAGGTGTCCACTCCCAGTTCAATTACAGCTCTTAAGGCTAGAGTATTAATACGACTCACTATAG
GGCTAGCGCTCACCATGGTCTTCACACTCGAAGATTTCGTTGGGGACTGGCGACAGACAGCCGGCTACAA
CCTGGACCAAGTCCTTGAACAGGGAGGTGTGTCCAGTTTGTTTCAGAATCTCGGGGTGTCCGTAACTCCG
ATCCAAAGGATTGTCCTGAGCGGTGAAAATGGGCTGAAGATCGACATCCATGTCATCATCCCGTATGAAG
GTCTGAGCGGCGACCAAATGGGCCAGATCGAAAAAATTTTTAAGGTGGTGTACCCTGTGGATGATCATCA
CTTTAAGGTGATCCTGCACTATGGCACACTGGTAATCGACGGGGTTACGCCGAACATGATCGACTATTTC
GGACGGCCGTATGAAGGCATCGCCGTGTTCGACGGCAAAAAGATCACTGTAACAGGGACCCTGTGGAACG
GCAACAAAATTATCGACGAGCGCCTGATCAACCCCGACGGCTCCCTGCTGTTCCGAGTAACCATCAACGG
AGTGACCGGCTGGCGGCTGTGCGAACGCATTCTGGCGGGCTCGAGCGGCGCGATCGCCATGGATCCCGGG
CAGCAGCCGCCGCCTCAACCGGCCCCCCAGGGCCAAGGGCAGCCGCCTTCGCAGCCCCCGCAGGGGCAGG
GCCCGCCGTCCGGACCCGGGCAACCGGCACCCGCGGCGACCCAGGCGGCGCCGCAGGCACCCCCCGCCGG
GCATCAGATCGTGCACGTCCGCGGGGACTCGGAGACCGACCTGGAGGCGCTCTTCAACGCCGTCATGAAC
CCCAAGACGGCCAACGTGCCCCAGACCGTGCCCATGAGGCTCCGGAAGCTGCCCGACTCCTTCTTCAAGC
CGCCGGAGCCCAAATCCCACTCCCGACAGGCCAGTACTGATGCAGGCACTGCAGGAGCCCTGACTCCACA
GCATGTTCGAGCTCATTCCTCTCCAGCTTCTCTGCAGTTGGGAGCTGTTTCTCCTGGGACACTGACCCCC
ACTGGAGTAGTCTCTGGCCCAGCAGCTACACCCACAGCTCAGCATCTTCGACAGTCTTCTTTTGAGATAC
CTGATGATGTACCTCTGCCAGCAGGTTGGGAGATGGCAAAGACATCTTCTGGTCAGAGATACTTCTTAAA
TCACATCGATCAGACAACAACATGGCAGGACCCCAGGAAGGCCATGCTGTCCCAGATGAACGTCACAGCC
CCCACCAGTCCACCAGTGCAGCAGAATATGATGAACTCGGCTTCAGGTCCTCTTCCTGATGGATGGGAAC
AAGCCATGACTCAGGATGGAGAAATTTACTATATAAACCATAAGAACAAGACCACCTCTTGGCTAGACCC
AAGGCTTGACCCTCGTTTTGCCATGAACCAGAGAATCAGTCAGAGTGCTCCAGTGAAACAGCCACCACCC
CTGGCTCCCCAGAGCCCACAGGGAGGCGTCATGGGTGGCAGCAACTCCAACCAGCAGCAACAGATGCGAC
TGCAGCAACTGCAGATGGAGAAGGAGAGGCTGCGGCTGAAACAGCAAGAACTGCTTCGGCAGGCAATGCG
GAATATCAATCCCAGCACAGCAAATTCTCCAAAATGTCAGGAGTTAGCCCTGCGTAGCCAGTTACCAACA
CTGGAGCAGGATGGTGGGACTCAAAATCCAGTGTCTTCTCCCGGGATGTCTCAGGAATTGAGAACAATGA
CGACCAATAGCTCAGATCCTTTCCTTAACAGTGGCACCTATCACTCTCGAGATGAGAGTACAGACAGTGG
ACTAAGCATGAGCAGCTACAGTGTCCCTCGAACCCCAGATGACTTCCTGAACAGTGTGGATGAGATGGAT
ACAGGTGATACTATCAACCAAAGCACCCTGCCCTCACAGCAGAACCGTTTCCCAGACTACCTTGAAGCCA
TTCCTGGGACAAATGTGGACCTTGGAACACTGGAAGGAGATGGAATGAACATAGAAGGAGAGGAGCTGAT
GCCAAGTCTGCAGGAAGCTTTGAGTTCTGACATCCTTAATGACATGGAGTCTGTTTTGGCTGCCACCAAG
CTAGATAAAGAAAGCTTTCTTACATGGTTAGTTTAAACGAATTCGGGCTCGGTACCCGGGGATCCTCTAG
AGTCGACCTGCAGGCATGCAAGCTGATCCGGCTGCTAACAAAGCCCGAAAGGAAGCTGAGTTGGCTGCTG
CCACCGCTGAGCAATAACTAGCATAACCCCTTGGGGCGGCCGCTTCGAGCAGACATGATAAGATACATTG
ATGAGTTTGGACAAACCACAACTAGAATGCAGTGAAAAAAATGCTTTATTTGTGAAATTTGTGATGCTAT
TGCTTTATTTGTAACCATTATAAGCTGCAATAAACAAGTTAACAACAACAATTGCATTCATTTTATGTTT
CAGGTTCAGGGGGAGATGTGGGAGGTTTTTTTAAGCAAGTAAAACCTCTACAAATGTGGTAAAATCGAAT
TTTAACAAAATATTAACGCTTACAATTTCCTGATGCGGTATTTTCTCCTTACGCATCTGTGCGGTATTTC
ACACCGCATACGCGGATCTGCGCAGCACCATGGCCTGAAATAACCTCTGAAAGAGGAACTTGGTTAGGTA
CCTTCTGAGGCGGAAAGAACCAGCTGTGGAATGTGTGTCAGTTAGGGTGTGGAAAGTCCCCAGGCTCCCC
AGCAGGCAGAAGTATGCAAAGCATGCATCTCAATTAGTCAGCAACCAGGTGTGGAAAGTCCCCAGGCTCC
CCAGCAGGCAGAAGTATGCAAAGCATGCATCTCAATTAGTCAGCAACCATAGTCCCGCCCCTAACTCCGC
CCATCCCGCCCCTAACTCCGCCCAGTTCCGCCCATTCTCCGCCCCATGGCTGACTAATTTTTTTTATTTA
TGCAGAGGCCGAGGCCGCCTCGGCCTCTGAGCTATTCCAGAAGTAGTGAGGAGGCTTTTTTGGAGGCCTA
GGCTTTTGCAAAAAGCTTAATTAACTGTTGACAATTAATCATCGGCATAGTATATCGGCATAGTATAATA
CGACAAGGTGAGGAACTAAACCCAGGAGGCAGATCATGATTGAACAAGATGGATTGCACGCAGGTTCTCC
GGCCGCTTGGGTGGAGAGGCTATTCGGCTATGACTGGGCACAACAGACAATCGGCTGCTCTGATGCCGCC
GTGTTCCGGCTGTCAGCGCAGGGGCGCCCGGTTCTTTTTGTCAAGACCGACCTGTCCGGTGCCCTGAATG
AACTGCAGGACGAGGCAGCGCGGCTATCGTGGCTGGCCACGACGGGCGTTCCTTGCGCAGCTGTGCTCGA
CGTTGTCACTGAAGCGGGAAGGGACTGGCTGCTATTGGGCGAAGTGCCGGGGCAGGATCTCCTGTCATCT
CACCTTGCTCCTGCCGAGAAAGTATCCATCATGGCTGATGCAATGCGGCGGCTGCATACGCTTGATCCGG
CTACCTGCCCATTCGACCACCAAGCGAAACATCGCATCGAGCGAGCACGTACTCGGATGGAAGCCGGTCT
TGTCGATCAGGATGATCTGGACGAAGAGCATCAGGGGCTCGCGCCAGCCGAACTGTTCGCCAGGCTCAAG
GCGCGCATGCCCGACGGCGAGGATCTCGTCGTGACCCATGGCGATGCCTGCTTGCCGAATATCATGGTGG
AAAATGGCCGCTTTTCTGGATTCATCGACTGTGGCCGGCTGGGTGTGGCGGACCGCTATCAGGACATAGC
GTTGGCTACCCGTGATATTGCTGAAGAGCTTGGCGGCGAATGGGCTGACCGCTTCCTCGTGCTTTACGGT
ATCGCCGCTCCCGATTCGCAGCGCATCGCCTTCTATCGCCTTCTTGACGAGTTCTTCTGAGCGGGACTCT
GGGGTTCGAAATGACCGACCAAGCGACGCCCAACCTGCCATCACGATGGCCGCAATAAAATATCTTTATT
TTCATTACATCTGTGTGTTGGTTTTTTGTGTGAATCGATAGCGATAAGGATCCGCTCATGCGATGATAAG
CTGTCAAACATGAGAATTACAACTTATATCGTATGGGGCTGACTTCAGGTGCTACATTTGAAGAGATAAA
TTGCACTGAAATCTAGAAATATTTTATCTGATTAATAAGATGATCTTCTTGAGATCGTTTTGGTCTGCGC
GTAATCTCTTGCTCTGAAAACGAAAAAACCGCCTTGCAGGGCGGTTTTTCGAAGGTTCTCTGAGCTACCA
ACTCTTTGAACCGAGGTAACTGGCTTGGAGGAGCGCAGTCACCAAAACTTGTCCTTTCAGTTTAGCCTTA
ACCGGCGCATGACTTCAAGACTAACTCCTCTAAATCAATTACCAGTGGCTGCTGCCAGTGGTGCTTTTGC
ATGTCTTTCCGGGTTGGACTCAAGACGATAGTTACCGGATAAGGCGCAGCGGTCGGACTGAACGGGGGGT
TCGTGCATACAGTCCAGCTTGGAGCGAACTGCCTACCCGGAACTGAGTGTCAGGCGTGGAATGAGACAAA
CGCGGCCATAACAGCGGAATGACACCGGTAAACCGAAAGGCAGGAACAGGAGAGCGCACGAGGGAGCCGC
CAGGGGGAAACGCCTGGTATCTTTATAGTCCTGTCGGGTTTCGCCACCACTGATTTGAGCGTCAGATTTC
GTGATGCTTGTCAGGGGGGCGGAGCCTATGGAAAAACGGCTTTGCCGCGGCCCTCTCACTTCCCTGTTAA
GTATCTTCCTGGCATCTTCCAGGAAATCTCCGCCCCGTTCGTAAGCCATTTCCGCTCGCCGCAGTCGAAC
GACCGAGCGTAGCGAGTCAGTGAGCGAGGAAGCGGAATATATCCTGTATCACATATTCTGCTGACGCACC
GGTGCAGCCTTTTTTCTCCTGCCACATGAAGCACTTCACTGACACCCTCATCAGTGCCAACATAGTAAGC
CAGTATACACTCCGCTAGCGCTGATGTCCGGCGGTGCTTTTGCCGTTACGCACCACCCCGTCATGAGATT
ACGCGTTTTAGCGGTGCGTACAATTAAGGGATTATGGTAAATCCACTTACTGTCTGCCCTCGTAGCCATC
GAGATAAACCGCAGTACTCCGGCCACGATGCGTCCGGCGTAGAGGATCGAGATCT
Features (pLannotate 1.2.2; 23 found; start..end, strand, type, name):
    140..517     +  enhancer       CMV enhancer: human cytomegalovirus immediate early enhancer
    519..718     +  promoter       CMV promoter: human cytomegalovirus (CMV) immediate early promoter
    857..989     +  intron         chimeric intron: chimera between introns from human β-globin and immunoglobulin heavy chain genes
   1033..1051    +  promoter       T7 promoter: promoter for bacteriophage T7 RNA polymerase
   1065..1577    +  CDS            Nluc: NanoLuc® luciferase human codon-optimized
   1599..3110    +  CDS            YAP1: YAP1_HUMAN - Also known as YAP65. Experimental evidence at protein level: Swiss-Prot protein existence level 1. [Isoform 3]: Activates the C-terminal fragment (CTF) of ERBB4 (isoform 3). From Homo sapiens (Human).
   3119..3174    +  misc_feature   MCS: pUC18/19 multiple cloning site
   3181..3230    +  CDS            SET1 (fragment): solubility-enhancement tag derived from T7 phage gene 10B
   3238..3257    +  terminator     T7 terminator (fragment): transcription terminator for bacteriophage T7 RNA polymerase
   3279..3400    -  polyA_signal   SV40 poly(A) signal: SV40 polyadenylation signal
   3423..3491    -  CDS            large T antigen (fragment): large T antigen from SV40 (simian virus 40)
   3496..3528    +  rep_origin     M13 ori (fragment): M13 bacteriophage origin of replication; arrow indicates direction of (+) strand synthesis
   3529..3580    -  misc_feature   bom (fragment): basis of mobility region from pBR322
   3645..4002    +  promoter       SV40 promoter: SV40 enhancer and early promoter
   4017..4064    +  promoter       EM7 promoter: synthetic bacterial promoter&nbsp
   4096..4887    +  CDS            neo: KKA2_KLEPN - Also known as kan, nptII. Experimental evidence at protein level: Swiss-Prot protein existence level 1. Resistance to kanamycin, neomycin, paromomycin, ribostamycin, butirosin and gentamicin B. From Klebsiella pneumoniae.
   4954..5002    +  polyA_signal   poly(A) signal: synthetic polyadenylation signal
   5031..5047    -  promoter       tet promoter (fragment): E. coli promoter for tetracycline efflux protein gene
   5159..5704    +  rep_origin     p15A ori: Plasmids containing the medium-copy-number p15A origin of replication can be propagated in E. coli cells that contain a second plasmid with the ColE1 origin.
   5792..5847    +  rep_origin     RSF ori (fragment): Plasmids containing the RSF 1030 origin of replication can be propagated in E. coli cells that contain additional plasmids with compatible origins.
   5946..5972    -  misc_feature   bom (fragment): basis of mobility region from pBR322
   5966..6013    -  mobile_element IS1 (fragment): prokaryotic transposable element IS1
   6021..6092    +  misc_feature   cer region (fragment): ColE1-derived recombination site that helps to maintain plasmids as monomers
