[The description below was written by a language model from this plasmid's Addgene catalogue record and pLannotate feature annotations shown in this document.]
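Description:
HiBiT-IFIH1 Fusion Vector is a mammalian expression plasmid built on the pBiT3.1-N [CMV/HiBiT/Blast] backbone to produce human IFIH1 (MDA5), the cytoplasmic RIG-I-like receptor that senses long double-stranded viral RNA and signals through MAVS to induce type I interferon. IFIH1 carries an N-terminal HiBiT tag, a short peptide that complements the LgBiT fragment to reconstitute NanoLuc-type luciferase activity, so the tagged protein can be quantified by luminescence. In the depositor's 7,379 nt sequence, the CMV enhancer/promoter is followed by a chimeric β-globin/immunoglobulin intron and a T7 promoter. Next comes the unmutated IFIH1 open reading frame, a multiple cloning site remnant and an SV40 polyadenylation signal. HiBiT itself is not annotated, presumably because it is too small to be detected, but there is a short gap upstream of the IFIH1 coding sequence where it would sit. A second cassette places the neo/nptII gene under tandem SV40 early and EM7 promoters with a synthetic poly(A) signal. A high-copy ColE1/pUC-type origin and a cer site support propagation in E. coli under kanamycin selection.

The record has two inconsistencies. The catalogue lists blasticidin as the mammalian selectable marker, but neither feature table shows a blasticidin resistance gene. Both show neo, which fits the bacterial kanamycin resistance and would normally confer G418 resistance in mammalian cells. In addition, the repository's 6,145 nt NGS-derived sequence does not match the described construct. In the same CMV context it is annotated with a full NanoLuc coding sequence fused upstream of human YAP1, together with a p15A-type origin rather than a pUC origin. That record appears to represent a different plasmid, so the insert should be verified before use.
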