Addgene plasmid #236901: HiBiT-IFIH1 Fusion Vector
Purpose: Express HiBiT-IFIH1 in Mammalian Cells under a CMV promoter
Depositing lab: Promega Corporation.
Backbone
  Vector backbone: pBiT3.1-N [CMV/HiBiT/Blast] Vector
  Vector type: Mammalian Expression
  Selectable markers: Blasticidin
Growth in bacteria
  Bacterial resistance: Kanamycin, 50 μg/mL
  Growth temperature: 37°C
  Growth strain: DH5alpha
  Copy number: High Copy
Gene/Insert
  Gene/Insert name: IFIH1
  Species: H. sapiens (human)
  Mutation: None
  Entrez Gene: IFIH1 (a.k.a. AGS7, Hlcd, IDDM19, IMD95, MDA-5, MDA5, RLR-2, SGMRT1)
  Promoter: CMV
  Tag / fusion protein: HiBiT (N terminal on backbone)
  Cloning method: Other
Terms and licenses: Academic/Nonprofit Terms; Industry Terms
How to cite: HiBiT-IFIH1 Fusion Vector was a gift from Promega Corporation (Addgene plasmid # 236901)
